>Addgene plasmid #119039 | pTol2-10xUAS-Voltron | depositor full sequence | sequence record 225089 | pTol2-10xUAS-Voltron sequence 5618 bps
GGCATATGGTTCTTGACAGAGGTGTAAAAAGTACTCAAAAATTTTACTCAAGTGAAAGTACAAGTACTTA
GGGAAAATTTTACTCAATTAAAAGTAAAAGTATCTGGCTAGAATCTTACTTGAGTAAAAGTAAAAAAGTA
CTCCATTAAAATTGTACTTGAGTATTAAGGAAGTAAAAGTAAAAGCAAGAAAGAAAACTAGAGATTCTTG
TTTAAGCTTTTAATCTCAAAAAACATTAAATGAAATGCATACAAGGTTTTATCCTGCTTTAGAACTGTTT
GTATTTAATTATCAAACTATAAGACAGACAATCTAATGCCAGTACACGCTACTCAAAGTTGTAAAACCTC
AGATTTAACTTCAGTAGAAGCTGATTCTCAAAATTGTTAGTGTCAAGCCTAGCTCTTTTGGGGCTGAAAA
GCAATCCTGCAGTGCTGAAAAGCCTCTCACAGGCAGCCGATGCGGGAAGAGGTGTATTAGTCTTGATAGA
GAGGCTGCAAATAGCAGGAAACGTGAGCAGAGACTCCCTGGTGTCTGAAACACAGGCCAGATGGGCCCTC
GACGGTATCGATAAGAAAACTAGAGATTCTTGTTTAAGCTTGAGGCTGCTGTCAGGGAGCTCATGGACTT
CGAGAATTAACCCTCACTAAAGGGAATACGAAGTTATCCGGAGTACTGTCCTCCGACACTAGAGGTCGGA
GTACTGTCCTCCGACGCAAGGCGGAGTACTGTCCTCCGACGCAAGGTCGGAGTACTGTCCTCCGACACTA
GAGGTCGGAGTACTGTCCTCCGCCATACTTATCCGGAGTACTGTCCTCCGACACTAGAGGTCGGAGTACT
GTCCTCCGACGCAAGGCGGAGTACTGTCCTCCGACGCAAGGTCGGAGTACTGTCCTCCGACACTAGAGGT
CGGAGTACTGTCCTCCGCCATACGTAGCAGGGTAGACTGTAGAGGGTATATAATGGAACCCATCGCGTCT
CAGCCTCACTTTGAGCTCCTCCACACGAATTCGCCATCATGGCTGACGTGGAAACCGAGACCGGCATGAT
TGCACAGTGGATTGTCTTTGCTATTATGGCTGCTGCTGCTATTGCTTTTGGAGTGGCTGTGCACTTTCGG
CCTTCAGAGCTGAAGAGCGCATACTATATCAACATTGCCATCTGCACTATCGCCGCTACCGCTTACTATG
CAATGGCCGTGAACTACCAGGACCTGACAATGAATGGTGAAAGGCAGGTGGTCTACGCAAGATATATTAA
CTGGGTGCTGACCACACCACTGCTCCTGCTCGATCTCATCGTCATGACCAAGATGGGCGGAGTGATGATT
TCTTGGGTCATCGGCGCAGACATTTTCATGATCGTGTTTGGTATTCTGGGCGCCTTCGAGGATGAACACA
AGTTCAAATGGGTGTACTTTATCGCTGGATGTGTGATGCAGGCAGTCCTGACATACGGGATGTATAACGC
CACTTGGAAAGACGATCTGAAGAAAAGCCCCGAGTACCATAGCTCCTATGTCAGTCTGCTCGTCTTCCTG
TCAATCCTCTGGGTGTTTTATCCTGTCGTGTGGGCTTTCGGGTCTGGTAGTGGCGTGCTGTCCGTCGACA
ATGAGGCCATTCTCATGGGAATCCTGGATGTGCTCGCTAAGCCACTGTTTGGAATGGGGTGCCTCATTGC
CCATGAGACTATCTTCAAGATCGGTACTGGCTTTCCATTCGACCCCCATTATGTGGAAGTCCTGGGCGAG
CGCATGCACTACGTCGATGTTGGTCCGCGCGATGGCACCCCTGTGCTGTTCCTGCACGGTAACCCGACCT
CCTCCTACGTGTGGCGCAACATCATCCCGCATGTTGCACCGACCCATCGCTGCATTGCTCCAGACCTGAT
CGGTATGGGCAAATCCGACAAACCAGACCTGGGTTATTTCTTCGACGACCACGTCCGCTTCATGGATGCC
TTCATCGAAGCCCTGGGTCTGGAAGAGGTCGTCCTGGTCATTCACGACTGGGGCTCCGCTCTGGGTTTCC
ACTGGGCCAAGCGCAATCCAGAGCGCGTCAAAGGTATTGCATTTATGGAGTTCATCCGCCCTATCCCGAC
CTGGGACGAATGGCCAGAATTTGCCCGCGAGACCTTCCAGGCCTTCCGCACCACCGACGTCGGCCGCAAG
CTGATCATCGATCAGAACGTTTTTATCGAGGGTACGCTGCCGATGGGTGTCGTCCGCCCGCTGACTGAAG
TCGAGATGGACCATTACCGCGAGCCGTTCCTGAATCCTGTTGACCGCGAGCCACTGTGGCGCTTCCCAAA
CGAGCTGCCAATCGCCGGTGAGCCAGCGAACATCGTCGCGCTGGTCGAAGAATACATGGACTGGCTGCAC
CAGTCCCCTGTCCCGAAGCTGCTGTTCTGGGGCACCCCAGGCGTTCTGATCCCACCGGCCGAAGCCGCTC
GCCTGGCCAAAAGCCTGCCTAACTGCAAGGCTGTGGACATCGGCCCGGGTCTGAATCTGCTGCAAGAAGA
CAACCCGGACCTGATCGGCAGCGAGATCGCGCGCTGGCTGTCGACGCTCGAGATTTCCGGCGAGCCAACC
ACTAAGAGCAGGATCACCAGCGAGGGCGAGTACATCCCCCTGGACCAGATCGACATCAACGTGTTCTGCT
ACGAGAACGAGGTGTAAACTCGAGCCTCTAGAACTATAGTGAGTCGTATTACGTAGATCCAGACATGATA
AGATACATTGATGAGTTTGGACAAACCACAACTAGAATGCAGTGAAAAAAATGCTTTATTTGTGAAATTT
GTGATGCTATTGCTTTATTTGTAACCATTATAAGCTGCAATAAACAAGTTAACAACAACAATTGCATTCA
TTTTATGTTTCAGGTTCAGGGGGAGGTGTGGGAGGTTTTTTAATTCGCGGCCGCGGATCCAGATCGATCT
GCGAAGATACGGCCACGGGTGCTCTTGATCCTGTGGCTGATTTTGGACTGTGCTGCTCGCAGCTGCTGAT
GAATCACATACTTCCTCCATTTTCTTCCACTGATTGACTGTTATAATTTCCCTAATTTCCAGGTCAAGGT
GCTGTGCATTGTGGTAATAGATGTGACATGACGTCACTTCCAAAGGACCAATGAACATGTCTGACCAATT
TCATATAATGTGAAAACGATTTTCATAGGCAGAATAAATAACATTTAAATTAAACTGGGCATCAGCGCAA
TTCAATTGGTTTGGTAATAGCAAGGGAAAATAGAATGAAGTGATCTCCAAAAAATAAGTACTTTTTGACT
GTAAATAAAATTGTAAGGAGTAAAAAGTACTTTTTTTTCTAAAAAAATGTAATTAAGTAAAAGTAAAAGT
ATTGATTTTTAATTGTACTCAAGTAAAGTAAAAATCCCCAAAAATAATACTTAAGTACAGTAATCAAGTA
AAATTACTCAAGTACTTTACACCTCTGGTTCTTGACCCCCTACCTTCAGCAAGCCCAGCAGATCCACTAG
TTCTAGAGCGGCCGCCACCGCGGTGGAGCTCCAGCTTTTGTTCCCTTTAGTGAGGGTTAATTGCGCGCTT
GGCGTAATCATGGTCATAGCTGTTTCCTGTGTGAAATTGTTATCCGCTCACAATTCCACACAACATACGA
GCCGGAAGCATAAAGTGTAAAGCCTGGGGTGCCTAATGAGTGAGCTAACTCACATTAATTGCGTTGCGCT
CACTGCCCGCTTTCCAGTCGGGAAACCTGTCGTGCCAGCTGCATTAATGAATCGGCCAACGCGCGGGGAG
AGGCGGTTTGCGTATTGGGCGCTCTTCCGCTTCCTCGCTCACTGACTCGCTGCGCTCGGTCGTTCGGCTG
CGGCGAGCGGTATCAGCTCACTCAAAGGCGGTAATACGGTTATCCACAGAATCAGGGGATAACGCAGGAA
AGAACATGTGAGCAAAAGGCCAGCAAAAGGCCAGGAACCGTAAAAAGGCCGCGTTGCTGGCGTTTTTCCA
TAGGCTCCGCCCCCCTGACGAGCATCACAAAAATCGACGCTCAAGTCAGAGGTGGCGAAACCCGACAGGA
CTATAAAGATACCAGGCGTTTCCCCCTGGAAGCTCCCTCGTGCGCTCTCCTGTTCCGACCCTGCCGCTTA
CCGGATACCTGTCCGCCTTTCTCCCTTCGGGAAGCGTGGCGCTTTCTCATAGCTCACGCTGTAGGTATCT
CAGTTCGGTGTAGGTCGTTCGCTCCAAGCTGGGCTGTGTGCACGAACCCCCCGTTCAGCCCGACCGCTGC
GCCTTATCCGGTAACTATCGTCTTGAGTCCAACCCGGTAAGACACGACTTATCGCCACTGGCAGCAGCCA
CTGGTAACAGGATTAGCAGAGCGAGGTATGTAGGCGGTGCTACAGAGTTCTTGAAGTGGTGGCCTAACTA
CGGCTACACTAGAAGGACAGTATTTGGTATCTGCGCTCTGCTGAAGCCAGTTACCTTCGGAAAAAGAGTT
GGTAGCTCTTGATCCGGCAAACAAACCACCGCTGGTAGCGGTGGTTTTTTTGTTTGCAAGCAGCAGATTA
CGCGCAGAAAAAAAGGATCTCAAGAAGATCCTTTGATCTTTTCTACGGGGTCTGACGCTCAGTGGAACGA
AAACTCACGTTAAGGGATTTTGGTCATGAGATTATCAAAAAGGATCTTCACCTAGATCCTTTTAAATTAA
AAATGAAGTTTTAAATCAATCTAAAGTATATATGAGTAAACTTGGTCTGACAGTTACCAATGCTTAATCA
GTGAGGCACCTATCTCAGCGATCTGTCTATTTCGTTCATCCATAGTTGCCTGACTCCCCGTCGTGTAGAT
AACTACGATACGGGAGGGCTTACCATCTGGCCCCAGTGCTGCAATGATACCGCGAGACCCACGCTCACCG
GCTCCAGATTTATCAGCAATAAACCAGCCAGCCGGAAGGGCCGAGCGCAGAAGTGGTCCTGCAACTTTAT
CCGCCTCCATCCAGTCTATTAATTGTTGCCGGGAAGCTAGAGTAAGTAGTTCGCCAGTTAATAGTTTGCG
CAACGTTGTTGCCATTGCTACAGGCATCGTGGTGTCACGCTCGTCGTTTGGTATGGCTTCATTCAGCTCC
GGTTCCCAACGATCAAGGCGAGTTACATGATCCCCCATGTTGTGCAAAAAAGCGGTTAGCTCCTTCGGTC
CTCCGATCGTTGTCAGAAGTAAGTTGGCCGCAGTGTTATCACTCATGGTTATGGCAGCACTGCATAATTC
TCTTACTGTCATGCCATCCGTAAGATGCTTTTCTGTGACTGGTGAGTACTCAACCAAGTCATTCTGAGAA
TAGTGTATGCGGCGACCGAGTTGCTCTTGCCCGGCGTCAATACGGGATAATACCGCGCCACATAGCAGAA
CTTTAAAAGTGCTCATCATTGGAAAACGTTCTTCGGGGCGAAAACTCTCAAGGATCTTACCGCTGTTGAG
ATCCAGTTCGATGTAACCCACTCGTGCACCCAACTGATCTTCAGCATCTTTTACTTTCACCAGCGTTTCT
GGGTGAGCAAAAACAGGAAGGCAAAATGCCGCAAAAAAGGGAATAAGGGCGACACGGAAATGTTGAATAC
TCATACTCTTCCGGTACC
Features (pLannotate 1.2.2; 25 found; start..end, strand, type, name):
    559..575     -  misc_feature   MCS (fragment): pBluescript multiple cloning site
    635..653     +  promoter       T3 promoter: promoter for bacteriophage T3 RNA polymerase
    669..686     +  protein_bind   5X UAS (fragment): five tandem copies of the "ScaI site" 17-mer CGGAGTACTGTCCTCCG, an upstream activating sequence (UAS) that efficiently binds yeast Gal4 (Webster et al., 1988; Pfeiffer et al., 2010) GAL4
    697..714     +  protein_bind   5X UAS (fragment): five tandem copies of the "ScaI site" 17-mer CGGAGTACTGTCCTCCG, an upstream activating sequence (UAS) that efficiently binds yeast Gal4 (Webster et al., 1988; Pfeiffer et al., 2010) GAL4
    722..739     +  protein_bind   5X UAS (fragment): five tandem copies of the "ScaI site" 17-mer CGGAGTACTGTCCTCCG, an upstream activating sequence (UAS) that efficiently binds yeast Gal4 (Webster et al., 1988; Pfeiffer et al., 2010) GAL4
    748..765     +  protein_bind   5X UAS (fragment): five tandem copies of the "ScaI site" 17-mer CGGAGTACTGTCCTCCG, an upstream activating sequence (UAS) that efficiently binds yeast Gal4 (Webster et al., 1988; Pfeiffer et al., 2010) GAL4
    776..792     +  protein_bind   5X UAS (fragment): five tandem copies of the "ScaI site" 17-mer CGGAGTACTGTCCTCCG, an upstream activating sequence (UAS) that efficiently binds yeast Gal4 (Webster et al., 1988; Pfeiffer et al., 2010) GAL4
    804..821     +  protein_bind   5X UAS (fragment): five tandem copies of the "ScaI site" 17-mer CGGAGTACTGTCCTCCG, an upstream activating sequence (UAS) that efficiently binds yeast Gal4 (Webster et al., 1988; Pfeiffer et al., 2010) GAL4
    832..849     +  protein_bind   5X UAS (fragment): five tandem copies of the "ScaI site" 17-mer CGGAGTACTGTCCTCCG, an upstream activating sequence (UAS) that efficiently binds yeast Gal4 (Webster et al., 1988; Pfeiffer et al., 2010) GAL4
    857..874     +  protein_bind   5X UAS (fragment): five tandem copies of the "ScaI site" 17-mer CGGAGTACTGTCCTCCG, an upstream activating sequence (UAS) that efficiently binds yeast Gal4 (Webster et al., 1988; Pfeiffer et al., 2010) GAL4
    883..900     +  protein_bind   5X UAS (fragment): five tandem copies of the "ScaI site" 17-mer CGGAGTACTGTCCTCCG, an upstream activating sequence (UAS) that efficiently binds yeast Gal4 (Webster et al., 1988; Pfeiffer et al., 2010) GAL4
    911..927     +  protein_bind   5X UAS (fragment): five tandem copies of the "ScaI site" 17-mer CGGAGTACTGTCCTCCG, an upstream activating sequence (UAS) that efficiently binds yeast Gal4 (Webster et al., 1988; Pfeiffer et al., 2010) GAL4
    950..968     +  promoter       minP (fragment): minimal TATA-box promoter with low basal activity
   1700..2581    +  CDS            HaloTag®: modified bacterial dehalogenase that forms covalent bonds with chloroalkane derivatives
   2594..2653    +  CDS            KCNJ2 (fragment): KCNJ2_HUMAN - Also known as IRK1. Experimental evidence at protein level: Swiss-Prot protein existence level 1. Probably participates in establishing action potential waveform and excitability of neuronal and muscle tissues. Inward rectifier potassium channels are characterized by a greater tendency to allow potassium to flow into the cell rather than out of it. Their voltage dependence is regulated by the concentration of extracellular potassium; as external potassium is raised, the voltage range of the channel opening shifts to more positive voltages. The inward rectification is mainly due t
   2694..2711    -  promoter       T7 promoter (fragment): promoter for bacteriophage T7 RNA polymerase
   2716..2850    -  polyA_signal   SV40 poly(A) signal: SV40 polyadenylation signal
   3491..3531    -  misc_feature   MCS (fragment): pBluescript multiple cloning site
   3544..3562    -  promoter       T3 promoter: promoter for bacteriophage T3 RNA polymerase
   3607..3623    -  protein_bind   lac operator: The lac repressor binds to the lac operator to inhibit transcription in E. coli. This inhibition can be relieved by adding lactose or isopropyl-β-D-thiogalactopyranoside (IPTG). lac repressor encoded by lacI
   3631..3661    -  promoter       lac promoter: promoter for the E. coli lac operon
   3676..3697    -  protein_bind   CAP binding site: CAP binding activates transcription in the presence of cAMP. E. coli catabolite activator protein
   3710..3802    -  CDS            lacI (fragment): lac repressor; lacI; The lac repressor binds to the lac operator to inhibit transcription in E. coli. This inhibition can be relieved by adding lactose or isopropyl-β-D-thiogalactopyranoside (IPTG).
   3985..4573    -  rep_origin     ori: high-copy-number ColE1/pMB1/pBR322/pUC origin of replication
   4744..5604    -  CDS            AmpR: β-lactamase; bla; confers resistance to ampicillin, carbenicillin, and related antibiotics
