>Addgene plasmid #119039 | pTol2-10xUAS-Voltron | addgene full sequence | sequence record 230341 | Addgene NGS Result
CGGAGTACTGTCCTCCGCCATACGTAGCAGGGTAGACTGTAGAGGGTATATAATGGAACCCATCGCGTCT
CAGCCTCACTTTGAGCTCCTCCACACGAATTCGCCATCATGGCTGACGTGGAAACCGAGACCGGCATGAT
TGCACAGTGGATTGTCTTTGCTATTATGGCTGCTGCTGCTATTGCTTTTGGAGTGGCTGTGCACTTTCGG
CCTTCAGAGCTGAAGAGCGCATACTATATCAACATTGCCATCTGCACTATCGCCGCTACCGCTTACTATG
CAATGGCCGTGAACTACCAGGACCTGACAATGAATGGTGAAAGGCAGGTGGTCTACGCAAGATATATTAA
CTGGGTGCTGACCACACCACTGCTCCTGCTCGATCTCATCGTCATGACCAAGATGGGCGGAGTGATGATT
TCTTGGGTCATCGGCGCAGACATTTTCATGATCGTGTTTGGTATTCTGGGCGCCTTCGAGGATGAACACA
AGTTCAAATGGGTGTACTTTATCGCTGGATGTGTGATGCAGGCAGTCCTGACATACGGGATGTATAACGC
CACTTGGAAAGACGATCTGAAGAAAAGCCCCGAGTACCATAGCTCCTATGTCAGTCTGCTCGTCTTCCTG
TCAATCCTCTGGGTGTTTTATCCTGTCGTGTGGGCTTTCGGGTCTGGTAGTGGCGTGCTGTCCGTCGACA
ATGAGGCCATTCTCATGGGAATCCTGGATGTGCTCGCTAAGCCACTGTTTGGAATGGGGTGCCTCATTGC
CCATGAGACTATCTTCAAGATCGGTACTGGCTTTCCATTCGACCCCCATTATGTGGAAGTCCTGGGCGAG
CGCATGCACTACGTCGATGTTGGTCCGCGCGATGGCACCCCTGTGCTGTTCCTGCACGGTAACCCGACCT
CCTCCTACGTGTGGCGCAACATCATCCCGCATGTTGCACCGACCCATCGCTGCATTGCTCCAGACCTGAT
CGGTATGGGCAAATCCGACAAACCAGACCTGGGTTATTTCTTCGACGACCACGTCCGCTTCATGGATGCC
TTCATCGAAGCCCTGGGTCTGGAAGAGGTCGTCCTGGTCATTCACGACTGGGGCTCCGCTCTGGGTTTCC
ACTGGGCCAAGCGCAATCCAGAGCGCGTCAAAGGTATTGCATTTATGGAGTTCATCCGCCCTATCCCGAC
CTGGGACGAATGGCCAGAATTTGCCCGCGAGACCTTCCAGGCCTTCCGCACCACCGACGTCGGCCGCAAG
CTGATCATCGATCAGAACGTTTTTATCGAGGGTACGCTGCCGATGGGTGTCGTCCGCCCGCTGACTGAAG
TCGAGATGGACCATTACCGCGAGCCGTTCCTGAATCCTGTTGACCGCGAGCCACTGTGGCGCTTCCCAAA
CGAGCTGCCAATCGCCGGTGAGCCAGCGAACATCGTCGCGCTGGTCGAAGAATACATGGACTGGCTGCAC
CAGTCCCCTGTCCCGAAGCTGCTGTTCTGGGGCACCCCAGGCGTTCTGATCCCACCGGCCGAAGCCGCTC
GCCTGGCCAAAAGCCTGCCTAACTGCAAGGCTGTGGACATCGGCCCGGGTCTGAATCTGCTGCAAGAAGA
CAACCCGGACCTGATCGGCAGCGAGATCGCGCGCTGGCTGTCGACGCTCGAGATTTCCGGCGAGCCAACC
ACTAAGAGCAGGATCACCAGCGAGGGCGAGTACATCCCCCTGGACCAGATCGACATCAACGTGTTCTGCT
ACGAGAACGAGGTGTAAACTCGAGCCTCTAGAACTATAGTGAGTCGTATTACGTAGATCCAGACATGATA
AGATACATTGATGAGTTTGGACAAACCACAACTAGAATGCAGTGAAAAAAATGCTTTATTTGTGAAATTT
GTGATGCTATTGCTTTATTTGTAACCATTATAAGCTGCAATAAACAAGTTAACAACAACAATTGCATTCA
TTTTATGTTTCAGGTTCAGGGGGAGGTGTGGGAGGTTTTTTAATTCGCGGCCGCGGATCCAGATCGATCT
GCGAAGATACGGCCACGGGTGCTCTTGATCCTGTGGCTGATTTTGGACTGTGCTGCTCGCAGCTGCTGAT
GAATCACATACTTCCTCCATTTTCTTCCACTGATTGACTGTTATAATTTCCCTAATTTCCAGGTCAAGGT
GCTGTGCATTGTGGTAATAGATGTGACATGACGTCACTTCCAAAGGACCAATGAACATGTCTGACCAATT
TCATATAATGTGAAAACGATTTTCATAGGCAGAATAAATAACATTTAAATTAAACTGGGCATCAGCGCAA
TTCAATTGGTTTGGTAATAGCAAGGGAAAATAGAATGAAGTGATCTCCAAAAAATAAGTACTTTTTGACT
GTAAATAAAATTGTAAGGAGTAAAAAGTACTTTTTTTTCTAAAAAAATGTAATTAAGTAAAAGTAAAAGT
ATTGATTTTTAATTGTACTCAAGTAAAGTAAAAATCCCCAAAAATAATACTTAAGTACAGTAATCAAGTA
AAATTACTCAAGTACTTTACACCTCTGGTTCTTGACCCCCTACCTTCAGCAAGCCCAGCAGATCCACTAG
TTCTAGAGCGGCCGCCACCGCGGTGGAGCTCCAGCTTTTGTTCCCTTTAGTGAGGGTTAATTGCGCGCTT
GGCGTAATCATGGTCATAGCTGTTTCCTGTGTGAAATTGTTATCCGCTCACAATTCCACACAACATACGA
GCCGGAAGCATAAAGTGTAAAGCCTGGGGTGCCTAATGAGTGAGCCAACTCACATTAATTGCGTTGCGCT
CACTGCCCGCTTTCCAGTCGGGAAACCTGTCGTGCCAGCTGCATTAATGAATCGGCCAACGCGCGGGGAG
AGGCGGTTTGCGTATTGGGCGCTCTTCCGCTTCCTCGCTCACTGACTCGCTGCGCTCGGTCGTTCGGCTG
CGGCGAGCGGTATCAGCTCACTCAAAGGCGGTAATACGGTTATCCACAGAATCAGGGGATAACGCAGGAA
AGAACATGTGAGCAAAAGGCCAGCAAAAGGCCAGGAACCGTAAAAAGGCCGCGTTGCTGGCGTTTTTCCA
TAGGCTCCGCCCCCCTGACGAGCATCACAAAAATCGACGCTCAAGTCAGAGGTGGCGAAACCCGACAGGA
CTATAAAGATACCAGGCGTTTCCCCCTGGAAGCTCCCTCGTGCGCTCTCCTGTTCCGACCCTGCCGCTTA
CCGGATACCTGTCCGCCTTTCTCCCTTCGGGAAGCGTGGCGCTTTCTCATAGCTCACGCTGTAGGTATCT
CAGTTCGGTGTAGGTCGTTCGCTCCAAGCTGGGCTGTGTGCACGAACCCCCCGTTCAGCCCGACCGCTGC
GCCTTATCCGGTAACTATCGTCTTGAGTCCAACCCGGTAAGACACGACTTATCGCCACTGGCAGCAGCCA
CTGGTAACAGGATTAGCAGAGCGAGGTATGTAGGCGGTGCTACAGAGTTCTTGAAGTGGTGGCCTAACTA
CGGCTACACTAGAAGAACAGTATTTGGTATCTGCGCTCTGCTGAAGCCAGTTACCTTCGGAAAAAGAGTT
GGTAGCTCTTGATCCGGCAAACAAACCACCGCTGGTAGCGGTGGTTTTTTTGTTTGCAAGCAGCAGATTA
CGCGCAGAAAAAAAGGATCTCAAGAAGATCCTTTGATCTTTTCTACGGGGTCTGACGCTCAGTGGAACGA
AAACTCACGTTAAGGGATTTTGGTCATGAGATTATCAAAAAGGATCTTCACCTAGATCCTTTTAAATTAA
AAATGAAGTTTTAAATCAATCTAAAGTATATATGAGTAAACTTGGTCTGACAGTTACCAATGCTTAATCA
GTGAGGCACCTATCTCAGCGATCTGTCTATTTCGTTCATCCATAGTTGCCTGACTCCCCGTCGTGTAGAT
AACTACGATACGGGAGGGCTTACCATCTGGCCCCAGTGCTGCAATGATACCGCGAGACCCACGCTCACCG
GCTCCAGATTTATCAGCAATAAACCAGCCAGCCGGAAGGGCCGAGCGCAGAAGTGGTCCTGCAACTTTAT
CCGCCTCCATCCAGTCTATTAATTGTTGCCGGGAAGCTAGAGTAAGTAGTTCGCCAGTTAATAGTTTGCG
CAACGTTGTTGCCATTGCTACAGGCATCGTGGTGTCACGCTCGTCGTTTGGTATGGCTTCATTCAGCTCC
GGTTCCCAACGATCAAGGCGAGTTACATGATCCCCCATGTTGTGCAAAAAAGCGGTTAGCTCCTTCGGTC
CTCCGATCGTTGTCAGAAGTAAGTTGGCCGCAGTGTTATCACTCATGGTTATGGCAGCACTGCATAATTC
TCTTACTGTCATGCCATCCGTAAGATGCTTTTCTGTGACTGGTGAGTACTCAACCAAGTCATTCTGAGAA
TAGTGTATGCGGCGACCGAGTTGCTCTTGCCCGGCGTCAATACGGGATAATACCGCGCCACATAGCAGAA
CTTTAAAAGTGCTCATCATTGGAAAACGTTCTTCGGGGCGAAAACTCTCAAGGATCTTACCGCTGTTGAG
ATCCAGTTCGATGTAACCCACTCGTGCACCCAACTGATCTTCAGCATCTTTTACTTTCACCAGCGTTTCT
GGGTGAGCAAAAACAGGAAGGCAAAATGCCGCAAAAAAGGGAATAAGGGCGACACGGAAATGTTGAATAC
TCATACTCTTCCGGTACCGGCATATGGTTCTTGACAGAGGTGTAAAAAGTACTCAAAAATTTTACTCAAG
TGAAAGTACAAGTACTTAGGGAAAATTTTACTCAATTAAAAGTAAAAGTATCTGGCTAGAATCTTACTTG
AGTAAAAGTAAAAAAGTACTCCATTAAAATTGTACTTGAGTATTAAGGAAGTAAAAGTAAAAGCAAGAAA
GAAAACTAGAGATTCTTGTTTAAGCTTTTAATCTCAAAAAACATTAAATGAAATGCATACAAGGTTTTAT
CCTGCTTTAGAACTGTTTGTATTTAATTATCAAACTATAAGACAGACAATCTAATGCCAGTACACGCTAC
TCAAAGTTGTAAAACCTCAGATTTAACTTCAGTAGAAGCTGATTCTCAAAATTGTTAGTGTCAAGCCTAG
CTCTTTTGGGGCTGAAAAGCAATCCTGCAGTGCTGAAAAGCCTCTCACAGGCAGCCGATGCGGGAAGAGG
TGTATTAGTCTTGATAGAGAGGCTGCAAATAGCAGGAAACGTGAGCAGAGACTCCCTGGTGTCTGAAACA
CAGGCCAGATGGGCCCTCGACGGTATCGATAAGAAAACTAGAGATTCTTGTTTAAGCTTGAGGCTGCTGT
CAGGGAGCTCATGGACTTCGAGAATTAACCCTCACTAAAGGGAATACGAAGTTATCCGGAGTACTGTCCT
CCGACACTAGAGGTCGGAGTACTGTCCTCCGACGCAAGGCGGAGTACTGTCCTCCGACGCAAGGTCGGAG
TACTGTCCTCCGACACTAGAGGTCGGAGTACTGTCCTCCGCCATACTTATCCGGAGTACTGTCCTCCGAC
ACTAGAGGTCGGAGTACTGTCCTCCGACGCAAGGCGGAGTACTGTCCTCCGACGCAAGGTCGGAGTACTG
TCCTCCGACACTAGAGGT
Features (pLannotate 1.2.2; 24 found; start..end, strand, type, name):
      1..17      +  protein_bind   5X UAS (fragment): five tandem copies of the "ScaI site" 17-mer CGGAGTACTGTCCTCCG, an upstream activating sequence (UAS) that efficiently binds yeast Gal4 (Webster et al., 1988; Pfeiffer et al., 2010) GAL4
     40..58      +  promoter       minP (fragment): minimal TATA-box promoter with low basal activity
    790..1671    +  CDS            HaloTag®: modified bacterial dehalogenase that forms covalent bonds with chloroalkane derivatives
   1684..1743    +  CDS            KCNJ2 (fragment): KCNJ2_HUMAN - Also known as IRK1. Experimental evidence at protein level: Swiss-Prot protein existence level 1. Probably participates in establishing action potential waveform and excitability of neuronal and muscle tissues. Inward rectifier potassium channels are characterized by a greater tendency to allow potassium to flow into the cell rather than out of it. Their voltage dependence is regulated by the concentration of extracellular potassium; as external potassium is raised, the voltage range of the channel opening shifts to more positive voltages. The inward rectification is mainly due t
   1784..1801    -  promoter       T7 promoter (fragment): promoter for bacteriophage T7 RNA polymerase
   1806..1940    -  polyA_signal   SV40 poly(A) signal: SV40 polyadenylation signal
   2581..2621    -  misc_feature   MCS (fragment): pBluescript multiple cloning site
   2634..2652    -  promoter       T3 promoter: promoter for bacteriophage T3 RNA polymerase
   2697..2713    -  protein_bind   lac operator: The lac repressor binds to the lac operator to inhibit transcription in E. coli. This inhibition can be relieved by adding lactose or isopropyl-β-D-thiogalactopyranoside (IPTG). lac repressor encoded by lacI
   2721..2751    -  promoter       lac promoter: promoter for the E. coli lac operon
   2800..2892    -  CDS            lacI (fragment): lac repressor; lacI; The lac repressor binds to the lac operator to inhibit transcription in E. coli. This inhibition can be relieved by adding lactose or isopropyl-β-D-thiogalactopyranoside (IPTG).
   3075..3663    -  rep_origin     ori: high-copy-number ColE1/pMB1/pBR322/pUC origin of replication
   3834..4694    -  CDS            AmpR: β-lactamase; bla; confers resistance to ampicillin, carbenicillin, and related antibiotics
   5267..5283    -  misc_feature   MCS (fragment): pBluescript multiple cloning site
   5343..5361    +  promoter       T3 promoter: promoter for bacteriophage T3 RNA polymerase
   5377..5394    +  protein_bind   5X UAS (fragment): five tandem copies of the "ScaI site" 17-mer CGGAGTACTGTCCTCCG, an upstream activating sequence (UAS) that efficiently binds yeast Gal4 (Webster et al., 1988; Pfeiffer et al., 2010) GAL4
   5405..5422    +  protein_bind   5X UAS (fragment): five tandem copies of the "ScaI site" 17-mer CGGAGTACTGTCCTCCG, an upstream activating sequence (UAS) that efficiently binds yeast Gal4 (Webster et al., 1988; Pfeiffer et al., 2010) GAL4
   5430..5447    +  protein_bind   5X UAS (fragment): five tandem copies of the "ScaI site" 17-mer CGGAGTACTGTCCTCCG, an upstream activating sequence (UAS) that efficiently binds yeast Gal4 (Webster et al., 1988; Pfeiffer et al., 2010) GAL4
   5456..5473    +  protein_bind   5X UAS (fragment): five tandem copies of the "ScaI site" 17-mer CGGAGTACTGTCCTCCG, an upstream activating sequence (UAS) that efficiently binds yeast Gal4 (Webster et al., 1988; Pfeiffer et al., 2010) GAL4
   5484..5500    +  protein_bind   5X UAS (fragment): five tandem copies of the "ScaI site" 17-mer CGGAGTACTGTCCTCCG, an upstream activating sequence (UAS) that efficiently binds yeast Gal4 (Webster et al., 1988; Pfeiffer et al., 2010) GAL4
   5512..5529    +  protein_bind   5X UAS (fragment): five tandem copies of the "ScaI site" 17-mer CGGAGTACTGTCCTCCG, an upstream activating sequence (UAS) that efficiently binds yeast Gal4 (Webster et al., 1988; Pfeiffer et al., 2010) GAL4
   5540..5557    +  protein_bind   5X UAS (fragment): five tandem copies of the "ScaI site" 17-mer CGGAGTACTGTCCTCCG, an upstream activating sequence (UAS) that efficiently binds yeast Gal4 (Webster et al., 1988; Pfeiffer et al., 2010) GAL4
   5565..5582    +  protein_bind   5X UAS (fragment): five tandem copies of the "ScaI site" 17-mer CGGAGTACTGTCCTCCG, an upstream activating sequence (UAS) that efficiently binds yeast Gal4 (Webster et al., 1988; Pfeiffer et al., 2010) GAL4
   5591..5608    +  protein_bind   5X UAS (fragment): five tandem copies of the "ScaI site" 17-mer CGGAGTACTGTCCTCCG, an upstream activating sequence (UAS) that efficiently binds yeast Gal4 (Webster et al., 1988; Pfeiffer et al., 2010) GAL4
