[The description below was written by a language model from this plasmid's Addgene catalogue record and pLannotate feature annotations shown in this document.]
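Description:
pTol2-10xUAS-Voltron is a 5.6 kb zebrafish expression plasmid for Gal4-dependent expression of the synthetic voltage indicator Voltron. It is built on a "10XUAS IVS sv40" backbone with pBluescript-type remnants (MCS fragments, T3 promoters, lac promoter/operator). It is maintained in E. coli through a high-copy ColE1/pUC origin and is selected with ampicillin via the β-lactamase gene. The two annotated sequence records, one from the depositor and one from repository sequencing, are the same length and show the same features in the same order, differing only in their start coordinate.

The expression cassette begins with ten tandem 17-mer Gal4-binding UAS sites. A minimal TATA-box promoter follows, which the catalogue lists as E1b and the annotation software labels as a minP fragment. This promoter has little activity on its own, so transcription depends on Gal4 supplied by a driver line or co-delivered construct, giving cell-type-specific expression. Downstream, the annotated part of the coding region consists of HaloTag, a modified dehalogenase that covalently binds chloroalkane-linked ligands, followed by a short fragment of the KCNJ2 (Kir2.1) potassium channel. Such fragments are commonly used as membrane-trafficking signals. The roughly 700 bp between the promoter and HaloTag is unannotated, so the feature tables do not identify the voltage-sensing portion of Voltron or the IVS implied by the backbone name. An SV40 polyadenylation signal lies immediately downstream of the coding region.

The name indicates Tol2 transposon arms for transposase-mediated genomic integration, but neither table annotates them; they may lie in the unannotated stretches flanking the cassette. The associated publication title describes chemigenetic indicators for in vivo voltage imaging, which fits the HaloTag domain's capacity to bind a chloroalkane-linked dye.
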