Addgene plasmid #119039: pTol2-10xUAS-Voltron
Purpose: UAS-driven expresion of Voltron in zebrafish
Depositing lab: Eric Schreiter. Depositing organization: HHMI, Janelia Research Campus. Publication: Bright and photostable chemigenetic indicators for extended in vivo voltage imaging. Abdelfattah AS, Kawashima T, Singh A, Novak O, Liu H, Shuai Y, Huang YC, Campagnola L, Seeman SC, Yu J, Zheng J, Grimm JB, Patel R, Friedrich J, Mensh BD, Paninski L, Macklin JJ, Murphy GJ, Podgorski K, Lin BJ, Chen TW, Turner GC, Liu Z, Koyama M, Svoboda K, Ahrens MB, Lavis LD, Schreiter ER. Science. 2019 Aug 1. pii: science.aav6416. doi: 10.1126/science.aav6416. PubMed 31371562.
Backbone
  Vector backbone: 10XUAS IVS sv40
  Vector type: Zebrafish expression
Growth in bacteria
  Bacterial resistance: Ampicillin, 100 μg/mL
  Growth temperature: 37°C
  Growth strain: DH5alpha
  Copy number: High Copy
Gene/Insert
  Gene/Insert name: Voltron
  Species: Synthetic
  Promoter: E1b
  Cloning method: Gibson Cloning
  Sequencing primers: 5′ Unknown
Terms and licenses: Academic/Nonprofit Terms; Industry Terms: Not Available to Industry
Depositor comments: 5' cloning site: EcoRI, 3' cloning site: BamHI
How to cite: pTol2-10xUAS-Voltron was a gift from Eric Schreiter (Addgene plasmid # 119039 ; http://n2t.net/addgene:119039 ; RRID:Addgene_119039)
